>Addgene plasmid #15454 | mouse TF cDNA | addgene partial sequence | sequence record 21914 | 15454 with T7
CTAGAGTCCTCCGCAACAGTGCCGTGCAGGCAGTGTGAGCGTTAGCGGCTTCAGCCTTTCCTCTATGCCA
AGCGCGACGGGGTGTTCTTCCCTTTCTGTCCCGCTCGGTTCTTTCTGCGCTTGCACAGAGATATGGACAG
GAGGATGATAAAGATGGTGGCCAGGAGCACCACTGCTCCCACAATGATGAGTGTTTCTCCCAGGAAACTC
TTCCATTGCTCGGTGCACACTGTACTGCTTCCTGGGCTATTTTGGTTAGTTTTCCTGGAGAAAATCATAG
CTTGTACAAAAAAGCAGTAGCTTACTCCTTCTTCCACATCAATCGAGAATTCATTGGTGTTTGTAATGTT
TGTTTTCTTTCCCGTGCTTGAGCCTTTCCGATAAGTAATTATATAACCCAAGTCCTTGCCAAAGACTTGC
CGCAGGGTGAGGAATGTACCATTCTTTCTGACTAATGTAAGTGAGTCTTTTACAACCACGTTCAGTTTTC
TACCATCTTGTTCAAACTGCTGAATTACTGGCTGTCCAAGGTTTGTGTCTCGGTAAGGTAAAAACTTTGG
GGCGTTTGTAAATGGCGGCTCCTCCCCATGAATCACAAGTTGGTCTCCGTCTCCATGAACTGAGTTCCTC
CGTGGGACAGAGAGGACCTTTGCTTCATAGGCCCAGGTCACATCCTTCACGATCTCGTCTGTGAGGTCGC
ACTCG
