[The description below was written by a language model from this plasmid's Addgene catalogue record.]
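Description:
Mouse TF cDNA is a bacterial cloning plasmid carrying an 818 bp fragment of the Mus musculus tissue factor gene (F3, also known as CD142 or Cf3) in the pGEM-3Z backbone, a 2,743 bp general-purpose vector. It is maintained at high copy number in E. coli and selected with ampicillin. The insert was placed by restriction cloning into the HincII site of the polylinker, and the site is retained at both ends, so the fragment can be released again with that single enzyme. Because the same site was used on both sides, the cloning was not directional, and the record does not state the orientation of the insert.

pGEM-3Z is a standard in vitro transcription vector in which the multiple cloning site is flanked by opposing T7 and SP6 phage RNA polymerase promoters. This matches the T7 and SP6 sequencing primers listed for the construct. That arrangement allows sense or antisense RNA to be made from the insert by choosing the appropriate polymerase, which is typically useful for generating riboprobes for hybridisation or RNase protection assays. It also makes the plasmid a convenient source of the cDNA fragment for subcloning. The record does not state a specific intended use, nor whether the 818 bp fragment covers the complete coding region. The catalogue lists the vector type as bacterial expression and luciferase, but no luciferase reporter or dedicated bacterial expression cassette is described in the insert or backbone fields. The luciferase label therefore cannot be confirmed from the information given. No feature table was provided, so the layout of individual elements cannot be checked. The associated publication concerns regulation of the tissue factor gene.
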