Addgene plasmid #15454: mouse TF cDNA
Depositing lab: Nigel Mackman. Depositing organization: Scripps California (The Scripps Research Institute). Publication: Regulation of the tissue factor gene. Mackman N. FASEB J. 1995 Jul . 9(10):883-9. PubMed 7615158.
Backbone
  Vector backbone: pGEM-3Z
  Backbone manufacturer: Promega
  Backbone size w/o insert (bp): 2743
  Vector type: Bacterial Expression, Luciferase
Growth in bacteria
  Bacterial resistance: Ampicillin, 100 μg/mL
  Growth temperature: 37°C
  Growth strain: DH5alpha
  Copy number: High Copy
Gene/Insert
  Gene/Insert name: Tissue factor (alt name: TF)
  Species: M. musculus (mouse)
  Insert size (bp): 818
  Entrez Gene: F3 (a.k.a. CD142, Cf-3, Cf3, TF)
  Cloning method: Restriction Enzyme; 5′ cloning site Hinc II (not destroyed); 3′ cloning site Hinc II (not destroyed)
  Sequencing primers: 5′ T7; 3′ SP6
Terms and licenses: Academic/Nonprofit Terms; Industry Terms: Not Available to Industry
Depositor comments: Mackman lab #2281.
How to cite: mouse TF cDNA was a gift from Nigel Mackman (Addgene plasmid # 15454 ; http://n2t.net/addgene:15454 ; RRID:Addgene_15454)
